>Addgene plasmid #171144 | pPPC016.109 | addgene full sequence | sequence record 344821 | Addgene NGS Result
GAGTAGGTGGCTACGTCTCCGAACTCACGACCGAAAAGATCAAGAGCAGCCCGCATGGATTTGACTTGGT
CAGGGCCGAGCCTACATGTGCGAATGATGCCCATACTTGAGCCACCTAACTTTGTTTTAGGGCGACTGCC
CTGCTGCGTAACATCGTTGCTGCTGCGTAACATCGTTGCTGCTCCATAACATCAAACATCGACCCACGGC
GTAACGCGCTTGCTGCTTGGATGCCCGAGGCATAGACTGTACAAAAAAACAGTCATAACAAGCCATGAAA
ACCGCCACTGCGCCGTTACCACCGCTGCGTTCGGTCAAGGTTCTGGACCAGTTGCGTGAGCGCATACGCT
ACTTGCATTACAGTTTACGAACCGAACAGGCTTATGTCAACTGGGTTCGTGCCTTCATCCGTTTCCACGG
TGTGCGTCCATGGGCAAATATTATACGCAAGGCGACAAGGTGCTGATGCCGCTGGCGATTCAGGTTCATC
ATGCCGTTTGTGATGGCTTCCATGTCGGCAGAATGCTTAATGAATTACAACAGTTTTTATATAAACGCAG
AAAGGCCCACCCGAAGGTGAGCCAGTGTGACTCTAGTAGAGAGCGTTCACCGACAAACAACAGATAAAAC
GAAAGGCCCAGTCTTTCGACTGAGCCTTTCGTTTTATTTGATGCCTGGAGATCCTTACTCGAGTTTTTAA
GCACCGGTGGAGTGACGACCTTCAGCACGTTCGTACTGTTCAACGATGGTGTAGTCTTCGTTGTGGGAGG
TGATGTCCAGTTTGATGTCGGTTTTGTAAGCACCCGGCAGCTGAACCGGTTTTTTAGCCATGTAGGTGGT
TTTAACTTCAGCGTCGTAGTGACCACCGTCTTTCAGTTTCAGACGCATTTTGATTTCACCTTTCAGAGCA
CCGTCTTCCGGGTACATACGTTCGGTGGAAGCTTCCCAACCCATGGTTTTTTTCTGCATAACCGGACCGT
CGGACGGGAAGTTGGTACCACGCAGTTTAACTTTGTAGATGAACTCACCGTCTTGCAGGGAGGAGTCCTG
GGTAACGGTAACAACACCACCGTCTTCGAAGTTCATAACACGTTCCCATTTGAAACCTTCCGGGAAGGAC
AGTTTCAGGTAGTCCGGGATGTCAGCCGGGTGTTTAACGTAAGCTTTGGAACCGTACTGGAACTGCGGGG
ACAGGATGTCCCAAGCGAACGGCAGCGGACCACCTTTGGTAACTTTCAGTTTAGCGGTCTGGGTACCTTC
GTACGGACGACCTTCACCTTCACCTTCGATTTCGAACTCGTGACCGTTAACGGAACCTTCCATACGAACT
TTGAAACGCATGAACTCTTTGATAACGTCTTCGCTACTCGCCATGGTACCTTTCTCCTCTTTAATGAATT
CGCTAGCACAATCCCTAGGACTGAGCTAGCTGTCAAGTCCGGAGGTATCCGGTGGAACCCAAAGGACGCC
TTTGGTAACCGCAGGACACCGCAGGATACCTGAGGTCGCCCGTGGTGGCCCATGGTCACCATAGGTCACC
CTTGGCAACCAAAGGTGTCCTATGGCGGCCGGAGGCTGCCATAGGTCTCCGGTGGATACCGTAGGCGACG
TCGGAATTGCCATGCGCCCAATACGCAAACCGCCTCTCCCCGCGCGTTGGCCGATTCATTAATGCAGCTG
GCACGACAGGTTTCCCGACTGGAAAGCGGGCAGTGAGCGCAACGCAATTAATGTGAGTTAGCTCACTCAT
TAGGCACCCCAGGCTTTACACTTTATGCTTCCGGCTCGTATGTTGTGTGGAATTGTGAGCGGATAACAAT
TTCACACAGGAAACAGCTATGACCATGATTACGCCAAGCGCGCAATTAACCCTCACTAAAGGGAACAAAA
GCTGGTCTAGCTTAAGAGTTCACCGACAAACAACAGATAAAACGAAAGGCCCAGTCTTTCGACTGAGCCT
TTCGTTTTATTTGATGCCTGGCAGTTCCCTACTCTCGCATGGGGAGACCCCACACTACCATCGGCGCTAC
GGCGTTTCACTTCTGAGTTCGGCATGGGGTCAGGTGGGACCACCGCGCTACTGCCGCCAGGCAAATTCTG
TTTTATCAGACCGCTTCTGCGTTCTGATTTAATCTGTATCAGGCTGAAAATCTTCTCTCATCCGCCAAAA
CAGCCAAGCTGGAGACCGTTTAAACTCAATGATGATGATGATGATGGTCGACGGCGCTATTCAGATCCTC
TTCTGAGATGAGTTTTTGTTCGGGCCCAAGCTTCAAAAAAAGCACATGGGTGATCCTCATGTGCCACTTT
TTCAAGTTGATAACGGACTAGCCTTATTTTAACTTGCTATTTCTAGCTCTAAAACCAGGACACCGCAGGA
TACCTACTAGTATTATACCTAGGACTGAGCTAGCTGTCAAGAGCTCCAATTCGCCCTATAGTGAGTCGTA
TTACGCGCGCTCACTGGCCGTCGTTTTACAACGTCGTGACTGGGAAAACCCTGGCGTTACCCAACTTAAT
CGCCTTGCAGCACATCCCCCTTTCGCCAGCTGGCGTAATAGCGAAGAGGCCCGCACCGATCGCCCTTCCC
AACAGTTGCGCAGCCTGAATGGCGAATGGAAATTGTAAGCGTTAATATTTTGTTAAAATCCGCGTTAAAT
TTTTGTTAAATCAGCTCATTTTTTAACCAATAGGCCGTACTGCGATGAGTGGCAGGGCGGGGCGTAATTT
TTTTAAGGCAGTTATTGGTGCCCTTAAACGCCTGGTTGCTACGCCTGAATAAGTGATAATAAGCGGATGA
ATGGCAGAAATTCGAAAGCAAATTCGACCCGGTCGTCGGTTCAGGGCAGGGTCGTTAAATAGCCGCTTAT
GTCTATTGCTGGTTTACCGGTTTATTGACTACCGGAAGCAGTGTGACCGTGTGCTTCTCAAATGCCTGAG
GCCAGTTTGCTCAGGCTCTCCCCGTGGAGGTAATAATTGACGATATGATCATTTATTCTGCCTCCCAGAG
CCTGATAAAAACGGTGAATCCGTTAGCGAGGTGCCGCCGGCTTCCATTCAGGTCGAGGTGGCCCGGCTCC
ATGCACCGCGACGCAACGCGGGGAGGCAGACAAGGTATAGGGCGGCGAGGCGGCTACAGCCGATAGTCTG
GAACAGCGCACTTACGGGTTGCTGCGCAACCCAAGTGCTACCGGCGCGGCAGCGTGACCCGTGTCGGCGG
CTCCAACGGCTCGCCATCGTCCAGAAAACACGGCTCATCGGGCATCGGCAGGCGCTGCTGCCCGCGCCGT
TCCCATTCCTCCGTTTCGGTCAAGGCTGGCAGGTCTGGTTCCATGCCCGGAATGCCGGGCTGGCTGGGCG
GCTCCTCGCCGGGGCCGGTCGGTAGTTGCTGCTCGCCCGGATACAGGGTCGGGATGCGGCGCAGGTCGCC
ATGCCCCAACAGCGATTCGTCCTGGTCGTCGTGATCAACCACCACGGCGGCACTGAACACCGACAGGCGC
AACTGGTCGCGGGGCTGGCCCCACGCCACGCGGTCATTGACCACGTAGGCCGACACGGTGCCGGGGCCGT
TGAGCTTCACGACGGAGATCCAGCGCTCGGCCACCAAGTCCTTGACTGCGTATTGGACCGTCCGCAAAGA
ACGTCCGATGAGCTTGGAAAGTGTCTTCTGGCTGACCACCACGGCGTTCTGGTGGCCCATCTGCGCCACG
AGGTGATGCAGCAGCATTGCCGCCGTGGGTTTCCTCGCAATAAGCCCGGCCCACGCCTCATGCGCTTTGC
GTTCCGTTTGCACCCAGTGACCGGGCTTGTTCTTGGCTTGAATGCCGATTTCTCTGGACTGCGTGGCCAT
GCTTATCTCCATGCGGTAGGGGTGCCGCACGGTTGCGGCACCATGCGCAATCAGCTGCAACTTTTCGGCA
GCGCGACAACAATTATGCGTTGCGTAAAAGTGGCAGTCAATTACAGATTTTCTTTAACCTACGCAATGAG
CTATTGCGGGGGGTGCCGCAATGAGCTGTTGCGTACCCCCCTTTTTTAAGTTGTTGATTTTTAAGTCTTT
CGCATTTCGCCCTATATCTAGTTCTTTGGTGCCCAAAGAAGGGCACCCCTGCGGGGTTCCCCCACGCCTT
CGGCGCGGCTCCCCCTCCGGCAAAAAGTGGCCCCTCCGGGGCTTGTTGATCGACTGCGCGGCCTTCGGCC
TTGCCCAAGGTGGCGCTGCCCCCTTGGAACCCCCGCACTCGCCGCCGTGAGGCTCGGGGGGCAGGCGGGC
GGGCTTCGCCCTTCGACTGCCCCCACTCGCATAGGCTTGGGTCGTTCCAGGCGCGTCAAGGCCAAGCCGC
TGCGCGGTCGCTGCGCGAGCCTTGACCCGCCTTCCACTTGGTGTCCAACCGGCAAGCGAAGCGCGCAGGC
CGCAGGCCGGAGGCTTTTCCCCAGAGAAAATTAAAAAAATTGATGGGGCAAGGCCGCAGGCCGCGCAGTT
GGAGCCGGTGGGTATGTGGTCGAAGGCTGGGTAGCCGGTGGGCAATCCCTGTGGTCAAGCTCGTGGGCAG
GCGCAGCCTGTCCATCAGCTTGTCCAGCAGGGTTGTCCACGGGCCGAGCGAAGCGAGCCAGCCGGTGGCC
GCTCGCGGCCATCGTCCACATATCCACGGGCTGGCAAGGGAGCGCAGCGACCGCGCAGGGCGAAGCCCGG
AGAGCAAGCCCGTAGGGCGCCGCAGCCGCCGTAGGCGGTCACGACTTTGCGAAGCAAAGTCTAGTGAGTA
TACTCAAGCATTGAGTGGCCCGCCGGAGGCACCGCCTTGCGCTGCCCCCGTCGAGCCGGTTGGACACCAA
AAGGGAGGGGCAGGCATGGCGGCATACGCGATCATGCGATGCAAGAAGCTGGCGAAAATGGGCAACGTGG
CGGCCAGTCTCAAGCACGCCTACCGCGAGCGCGAGACGCCCAACGCTGACGCCAGCAGGACGCCAGAGAA
CGAGCACTGGGCGGCCAGCAGCACCGATGAAGCGATGGGCCGACTGCGCGAGTTGCTGCCAGAGAAGCGG
CGCAAGGACGCTGTGTTGGCGGTCGAGTACGTCATGACGGCCAGCCCGGAATGGTGGAAGTCGGCCAGCC
AAGAACAGCAGGCGGCGTTCTTCGAGAAGGCGCACAAGTGGCTGGCGGACAAGTACGGGGCGGATCGCAT
CGTGACGGCCAGCATCCACCGTGACGAAACCAGCCCGCACATGACCGCGTTCGTGGTGCCGCTGACGCAG
GACGGCAGGCTGTCGGCCAAGGAGTTCATCGGCAACAAAGCGCAGATGACCCGCGACCAGACCACGTTTG
CGGCCGCTGTGGCCGATCTAGGGCTGCAACGGGGCATCGAGGGCAGCAAGGCACGTCACACGCGCATTCA
GGCGTTCTACGAGGCCCTGGAGCGGCCACCAGTGGGCCACGTCACCATCAGCCCGCAAGCGGTCGAGCCA
CGCGCCTATGCACCGCAGGGATTGGCCGAAAAGCTGGGAATCTCAAAGCGCGTTGAGACGCCGGAAGCCG
TGGCCGACCGGCTGACAAAAGCGGTTCGGCAGGGGTATGAGCCTGCCCTACAGGCCGCCGCAGGAGCGCG
TGAGATGCGCAAGAAGGCCGATCAAGCCCAAGAGACGGCCCGAGACCTTCGGGAGCGCCTGAAGCCCGTT
CTGGACGCCCTGGGGCCGTTGAATCGGGATATGCAGGCCAAGGCCGCCGCGATCATCAAGGCCGTGGGCG
AAAAGCTGCTGACGGAACAGCGGGAAGTCCAGCGCCAGAAACAGGCCCAGCGCCAGCAGGAACGCGGGCG
CGCACATTTCCCCGAAAAGTGCCACCTGCGGCGTTGTGACAATTTACCGAACAACTCCGCGGCCGGGAAG
CCGATCTCGGCTTGAACGAATTGTTAGGTGGCGGTACTTGGGTCGATATCAAAGTGCATCACTTCTTCCC
GTATGCCCAACTTTGTATAGAGAGCCACTGCGGGATCGTCACCGTAATCTGCTTGCACGTAGATCACATA
AGCACCAAGCGCGTTGGCCTCATGCTTGAGGAGATTGATGAGCGCGGTGGCAATGCCCTGCCTCCGGTGC
TCTCCGGAGACTGCGAGATCATAGATATAGATCTCACTACGCGGCTGCTCAAACTTGGGCAGAACGTAAG
CCGCGAGAGCGCCAACAACCGCTTCTTGGTCGAAGGCAGCAAGCGCGATGAATGTCTTACTACGGAGCAA
GTTCCCGAGGTAATCGGAGTCCGGCTGATGTTGG
Features (pLannotate 1.2.2; 25 found; start..end, strand, type, name):
    362..390     -  promoter       Pc promoter: intI1 (promoter lies within the coding sequence); class 1 integron promoter
    428..544     +  CDS            CmR (fragment): chloramphenicol acetyltransferase; cat; confers resistance to chloramphenicol
    556..583     -  terminator     T7Te terminator: phage T7 early transcription terminator
    599..670     -  terminator     rrnB T1 terminator: transcription terminator T1 from the E. coli rrnB gene
    697..1374    -  CDS            mRFP1: monomeric derivative of DsRed (Campbell et al., 2002)
   1414..1436    -  promoter       J23119(SpeI) promoter (fragment): bacterial promoter (Registry of Standard Biological Parts BBa J23119) modified to end with an SpeI site
   1624..1716    +  CDS            lacI (fragment): lac repressor; lacI; The lac repressor binds to the lac operator to inhibit transcription in E. coli. This inhibition can be relieved by adding lactose or isopropyl-β-D-thiogalactopyranoside (IPTG).
   1729..1750    +  protein_bind   CAP binding site: CAP binding activates transcription in the presence of cAMP. E. coli catabolite activator protein
   1765..1795    +  promoter       lac promoter: promoter for the E. coli lac operon
   1803..1819    +  protein_bind   lac operator: The lac repressor binds to the lac operator to inhibit transcription in E. coli. This inhibition can be relieved by adding lactose or isopropyl-β-D-thiogalactopyranoside (IPTG). lac repressor encoded by lacI
   1864..1882    +  promoter       T3 promoter: promoter for bacteriophage T3 RNA polymerase
   1927..1973    -  terminator     rrnB T1 terminator: transcription terminator T1 from the E. coli rrnB gene
   1975..2090    -  ncRNA          5S rRNA: Accession: RF00001 - 5S ribosomal RNA
   2199..2216    -  CDS            capTEV™ (fragment): composite tag for in vivo biotinylation, TEV protease cleavage, and 6xHis tagging
   2284..2302    -  misc_RNA       MS2 stem loop: stem loop that binds the bacteriophage MS2 coat protein
   2301..2365    -  misc_RNA       gRNA scaffold (fragment): guide RNA scaffold for the Streptococcus pyogenes CRISPR/Cas9 system
   2386..2420    -  promoter       J23119(SpeI) promoter: bacterial promoter (Registry of Standard Biological Parts BBa J23119) modified to end with an SpeI site
   2435..2453    -  promoter       T7 promoter: promoter for bacteriophage T7 RNA polymerase
   2461..2616    +  CDS            lacZα (fragment): LacZα fragment of β-galactosidase; lacZ fragment
   2620..2697    -  rep_origin     M13 ori (fragment): M13 bacteriophage origin of replication; arrow indicates direction of (+) strand synthesis
   2697..2728    +  CDS            CmR (fragment): chloramphenicol acetyltransferase confers resistance to chloramphenicol
   3058..3127    -  CDS            TcR (fragment): tetracycline efflux protein; tet; confers resistance to tetracycline
   3188..3850    -  CDS            pBBR1 Rep: replication protein for the broad-host-range plasmid pBBR1 from Bordetella bronchiseptica
   3851..4622    -  rep_origin     pBBR1 oriV: replication origin of the broad-host-range plasmid pBBR1 from Bordetella bronchiseptica; requires the pBBR1 Rep protein for replication
   5904..173     -  CDS            GmR (across the origin): gentamycin acetyltransferase; aacC1; confers resistance to gentamycin
