[The description below was written by a language model from this plasmid's Addgene catalogue record and pLannotate feature annotations shown in this document.]
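Description:
pPPC016.109 (also recorded as pCK057 or pBBR1-GmR_J1-mRFP_J109) is a roughly 6.3 kb bacterial expression and CRISPR plasmid built on the broad-host-range pBBR1-MCS5 backbone. It replicates through the pBBR1 oriV together with its cognate Rep protein, which allows maintenance in E. coli cloning strains and in other Gram-negative hosts. The record lists it as low copy overall but medium copy in Pseudomonas putida. Selection is by gentamicin, conferred by the aacC1 gentamicin acetyltransferase gene. Remnants of the MCS5 polylinker region (lac promoter and operator, lacZα fragment, T3 and T7 promoters) flank the inserts, and several short hits to other resistance genes and tags in the feature table appear to be backbone fragments or spurious matches rather than functional elements.

The plasmid carries two synthetic cassettes introduced by Gibson assembly. The first is a reporter in which mRFP1 is driven by "J1-BBa_J23117", a weak constitutive Anderson-series promoter preceded by the J1 upstream region, with rrnB T1 and T7Te terminators downstream. The annotation software labels this promoter as a partial J23119 match, which fits the close similarity among promoters in that family. The second cassette uses the strong constitutive BBa_J23119 promoter to express the J109 scaffold RNA, an S. pyogenes-type guide RNA scaffold extended with an MS2 stem loop that can recruit an MS2 coat protein fusion, followed by an rrnB terminator region. No dCas9 or activator protein is encoded here, so these must come from another source. The associated work concerns portable CRISPR transcriptional activation in P. putida, and the plasmid serves as a combined scRNA and fluorescent reporter construct for measuring activation.
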