Addgene plasmid #171144: pPPC016.109
Purpose: Expression of J1-BBa_J23117-mRFP and J109 scRNA on pBBR1-GmR plasmid
Depositing lab: Jesse Zalatan. Depositing organization: University of Washington. Publication: Portable bacterial CRISPR transcriptional activation enables metabolic engineering in Pseudomonas putida. Kiattisewee C, Dong C, Fontana J, Sugianto W, Peralta-Yahya P, Carothers JM, Zalatan JG. Metab Eng. 2021 Apr 27. pii: S1096-7176(21)00063-X. doi: 10.1016/j.ymben.2021.04.002. PubMed 33930546.
Backbone
  Vector backbone: pBBR1-MCS5
  Backbone manufacturer: Kenneth M. Peterson
  Backbone size w/o insert (bp): 4768
  Total vector size (bp): 6261
  Vector type: Bacterial Expression, CRISPR
Growth in bacteria
  Bacterial resistance: Gentamicin, 10 μg/mL
  Growth temperature: 37°C
  Growth strain: DH5alpha
  Growth instructions: Medium Copy in P. putida
  Copy number: Low Copy
Gene/Insert 1
  Gene/Insert name: J109 scRNA (alt name: AGGTATCCTGCGGTGTCCTG)
  Species: Synthetic
  Insert size (bp): 525
  Promoter: BBa_J23119
  Cloning method: Gibson Cloning
  Sequencing primers: 5′ tttcccagtcacgacgttgt; 3′ tgaccatgattacgccaagc
Gene/Insert 2
  Gene/Insert name: J1-BBa_J23117-mRFP
  Species: Synthetic
  Insert size (bp): 1073
  Promoter: J1-BBa_J23117
  Cloning method: Gibson Cloning
  Sequencing primers: 5′ ggggagaggcggtttgcgta; 3′ cgtttgtgatggcttccatg
Terms and licenses: Academic/Nonprofit Terms; Industry Terms: Not Available to Industry
Depositor comments: Alternative names: pCK057, pBBR1-GmR_J1-mRFP_J109
How to cite: pPPC016.109 was a gift from Jesse Zalatan (Addgene plasmid # 171144 ; http://n2t.net/addgene:171144 ; RRID:Addgene_171144)
